>Addgene plasmid #191740 | pGEX-6P--Dr-aCateninFL | addgene full sequence | sequence record 374349 | Addgene NGS Result
AGCTTATCGACTGCACGGTGCACCAATGCTTCTGGCGTCAGGCAGCCATCGGAAGCTGTGGTATGGCTGT
GCAGGTCGTAAATCACTGCATAATTCGTGTCGCTCAAGGCGCACTCCCGTTCTGGATAATGTTTTTTGCG
CCGACATCATAACGGTTCTGGCAAATATTCTGAAATGAGCTGTTGACAATTAATCATCGGCTCGTATAAT
GTGTGGAATTGTGAGCGGATAACAATTTCACACAGGAAACAGTATTCATGTCCCCTATACTAGGTTATTG
GAAAATTAAGGGCCTTGTGCAACCCACTCGACTTCTTTTGGAATATCTTGAAGAAAAATATGAAGAGCAT
TTGTATGAGCGCGATGAAGGTGATAAATGGCGAAACAAAAAGTTTGAATTGGGTTTGGAGTTTCCCAATC
TTCCTTATTATATTGATGGTGATGTTAAATTAACACAGTCTATGGCCATCATACGTTATATAGCTGACAA
GCACAACATGTTGGGTGGTTGTCCAAAAGAGCGTGCAGAGATTTCAATGCTTGAAGGAGCGGTTTTGGAT
ATTAGATACGGTGTTTCGAGAATTGCATATAGTAAAGACTTTGAAACTCTCAAAGTTGATTTTCTTAGCA
AGCTACCTGAAATGCTGAAAATGTTCGAAGATCGTTTATGTCATAAAACATATTTAAATGGTGATCATGT
AACCCATCCTGACTTCATGTTGTATGACGCTCTTGATGTTGTTTTATACATGGACCCAATGTGCCTGGAT
GCGTTCCCAAAATTAGTTTGTTTTAAAAAACGTATTGAAGCTATCCCACAAATTGATAAGTACTTGAAAT
CCAGCAAGTATATAGCATGGCCTTTGCAGGGCTGGCAAGCCACGTTTGGTGGTGGCGACCATCCTCCAAA
ATCGGATCTGGAAGTTCTGTTCCAGGGGCCCCTGGGATCCATGACGAGCATTAACACTGCTAACATCAAC
TTCAAATGGGATCCCAAGAGTTTGGAGATCCGTACGCTTGCTGTGGAAAGACTGCTGGAGCCATTGGTAA
CCCAGGTCACCACACTTGTAAACTCCAGCAACAAAGGTCCATCTAACAAGAAGAAGGGGCGGTCTAAGAA
GGCTCACGTATTGGCAGCCTCAGTGGATGAAGCCACCCAGAACTTCTTGGAGAAAGGCGAGAAGATTGCT
AAAGAGAGCCAGTTCTTGAAGGAAGAGCTGACCGCAGCGGTGGAGGATGTTCGCAAGCAAGGAGAATCCA
TGAAGATGGCCTCGGGAGAGTTTGCAGAGGATCCTTGTTCTTCAGTGAAAAGAGGCAACATGGTCCGTGC
TGCACGTGCCCTTCTTTCTGCAGTCACTCATCTGCTTGTTCTGGCTGACATGGCTGATGTTTACCAACTT
CTTCTTCAACTCAAACTGGTGGAGGAGAACCTGATGAAGGTGCGTAATGCTGGCACTGAGCAAGACCTGG
GCATCCAATACAAAGCTCTGAAGCCAGAGGTGGACAAACTGAACATGATGGCGGCCAAGAGGCAGCAGGA
ACTCAAGGACGTCCATCACAAAGACCAAATGGCAGCAGCTCGCGGCGTCCTTCAGAGGAACGTTCCCATG
CTGTACACGGCTTCGCGTGCCTGCCTACAGCACCCAGACGTGGCCGCGTACAAGGCCAACCGGGATCTGA
TCTACAAGCAGCTGCAGCACGCCGTCTCTGGCATATCTAATGCCGCTCAGGCTACCAGCAGCGAGGATTC
CAGCTTCTCCCAGACTGCAGGTGGAGGAGAGCTAGCCTACGCCCTCAACAACTTTGATAAGCAGATCATC
GTGGACCCACTGAGTTTCAGCGAGGAGAGATTTCGGCCCTCTCTTGAGGAACGTCTGGAAAGCATCATTA
GTGGCGCCGCCCTCATGGCCGATTCCTCATGCACACGCGACGACCGGCGCGAACGCATCGTGGCTGAATG
CAACTCTGTGCGCCAGGCGCTGCAGGATCTGCTCTCTGAGTACATGGGCAATGCTGGACGTAAGGAGAAG
AGCGATGCCCTCAACACGGCCATTGACAGAATGACTAAGAAGACCCGTGACCTCCGCAGACAGCTGCGGA
AGGCTGTGATGGACCACGTGTCGGACTCTTTTCTGGAGACCAATGTTCCTCTGCTGGTATTGATCGAAGC
TGCCAAGAATGGTAATGAAAAGGAGGTGAAGGAATATGCCCAAGTTTTCCGTGAGCACGCCAACAAACTG
ATTGAGGTTGCCAACCTTGCCTGCTCCATCTCCAACAACGAAGAGGGAGTAAAGTTGGTGCGAATGGCCG
CTTCCCAGCTGGAAACACTGTGCCCTCAGGTGATTAATGCAGCTTTGGCCCTGGCTGCCAAACCTAACAG
CAAGGTGGCTCAGGATAACATGGATTTGTTTAAAGACCAGTGGGAAAAACAGGTGCGAGTGCTCACTGAC
GCTGTGGATGACATCACTTCCATTGACGACTTCCTCTGCGTGTCTGAAAATCACATTCTGGAGGATGTGA
ACAAGTGTGTCATCGCTCTGCAAGAAAAGGATGTGGATGGGCTCGATCGCACTGCTGGAGCCATTCGGGG
CAGAGCTGCTCGTGTGGTCCATTTGGTCACATCTGAGATGGACAACTATATGCCTGGCGTATACACGGAG
AAGGTTCTGGAAGCTACCAAACTTCTTACTGAAACAGTGATGCCACGTTTCACCGAGCAAGTAGAGGCAG
CAGTGGAGGCTCTCAGTGCCAACAACGGGCAGCCAGTGGACGAGAACGAGTTCATTGATGCCTCGCGTCT
GGTGTATGATGGTGTGAGAGACATCAGGAAGGCGGTGCTGATGATCAGGACCCCAGAGGAACTGGATGAC
TCGGACTTTGAGACTGAAGACTTTGATTCTCGCAGCAGGACCAGCGTTCAGACAGAAGATGATCAGCTCA
TTGCTGGACAGAGCGCTCGGGCCATCATGGCTCAGCTACCCCAGGAGCAGAAGGCGAAGATTGCGGAGCA
GGTGGCCAGTTTCCAGGAGGAGAAGAGCAAGCTGGATGCAGAGGTGTCCAAGTGGGATGACAGTGGAAAT
GACATCATCGTCTTGGCCAAGCAGATGTGCATGATCATGATGGAGATGACAGACTTCACCAGGGGGAAAG
GACCACTCAAAAACACCTCAGATGTGATTAGTGCTGCCAAGAAGATTGCTGAAGCCGGATCAAGAATGGA
CAAGCTGGGCCGCGCCATTGCAGATCAATGTCCAGATTCAGCGTGCAAGCAGGATCTGTTGGCGTATCTG
CAGCGCATCGCCCTGTTCTGTCACCAGCTCAACATCTGCAGTAAAGTCAAAGCGGAGGTGCAGAATCTGG
GTGGAGAGCTCGTGGTGTCTGGACTGGACAGTGCCATGTCTCTGATCCAGGCGGCCAAGAATCTGATGAA
TTCTGTGGTGTCCACAGTAAAGGCCTCCTACGTGGCCTCCACCAAATACCAGAAATCTCAAGATATGCAA
AGCCTCAACATGCCCGCCATCTCCTGGAAGATGAAAGCTCCCGAGAAGAAGCCGCTGGTCAAACGCGAGA
AGCTGGACGACGGTCAGACCAATAAAGTCAAGCGGTCCTCTCAAAAGAAGCACATCAACCCTGTGCAGGC
CCTGAGCGAGTTCAAAGCTATGGATAGTATTTGAGGTCGACTCGAGCGGCCGCATCGTGACTGACTGACG
ATCTGCCTCGCGCGTTTCGGTGATGACGGTGAAAACCTCTGACACATGCAGCTCCCGGAGACGGTCACAG
CTTGTCTGTAAGCGGATGCCGGGAGCAGACAAGCCCGTCAGGGCGCGTCAGCGGGTGTTGGCGGGTGTCG
GGGCGCAGCCATGACCCAGTCACGTAGCGATAGCGGAGTGTATAATTCTTGAAGACGAAAGGGCCTCGTG
ATACGCCTATTTTTATAGGTTAATGTCATGATAATAATGGTTTCTTAGACGTCAGGTGGCACTTTTCGGG
GAAATGTGCGCGGAACCCCTATTTGTTTATTTTTCTAAATACATTCAAATATGTATCCGCTCATGAGACA
ATAACCCTGATAAATGCTTCAATAATATTGAAAAAGGAAGAGTATGAGTATTCAACATTTCCGTGTCGCC
CTTATTCCCTTTTTTGCGGCATTTTGCCTTCCTGTTTTTGCTCACCCAGAAACGCTGGTGAAAGTAAAAG
ATGCTGAAGATCAGTTGGGTGCACGAGTGGGTTACATCGAACTGGATCTCAACAGCGGTAAGATCCTTGA
GAGTTTTCGCCCCGAAGAACGTTTTCCAATGATGAGCACTTTTAAAGTTCTGCTATGTGGCGCGGTATTA
TCCCGTGTTGACGCCGGGCAAGAGCAACTCGGTCGCCGCATACACTATTCTCAGAATGACTTGGTTGAGT
ACTCACCAGTCACAGAAAAGCATCTTACGGATGGCATGACAGTAAGAGAATTATGCAGTGCTGCCATAAC
CATGAGTGATAACACTGCGGCCAACTTACTTCTGACAACGATCGGAGGACCGAAGGAGCTAACCGCTTTT
TTGCACAACATGGGGGATCATGTAACTCGCCTTGATCGTTGGGAACCGGAGCTGAATGAAGCCATACCAA
ACGACGAGCGTGACACCACGATGCCTGCAGCAATGGCAACAACGTTGCGCAAACTATTAACTGGCGAACT
ACTTACTCTAGCTTCCCGGCAACAATTAATAGACTGGATGGAGGCGGATAAAGTTGCAGGACCACTTCTG
CGCTCGGCCCTTCCGGCTGGCTGGTTTATTGCTGATAAATCTGGAGCCGGTGAGCGTGGGTCTCGCGGTA
TCATTGCAGCACTGGGGCCAGATGGTAAGCCCTCCCGTATCGTAGTTATCTACACGACGGGGAGTCAGGC
AACTATGGATGAACGAAATAGACAGATCGCTGAGATAGGTGCCTCACTGATTAAGCATTGGTAACTGTCA
GACCAAGTTTACTCATATATACTTTAGATTGATTTAAAACTTCATTTTTAATTTAAAAGGATCTAGGTGA
AGATCCTTTTTGATAATCTCATGACCAAAATCCCTTAACGTGAGTTTTCGTTCCACTGAGCGTCAGACCC
CGTAGAAAAGATCAAAGGATCTTCTTGAGATCCTTTTTTTCTGCGCGTAATCTGCTGCTTGCAAACAAAA
AAACCACCGCTACCAGCGGTGGTTTGTTTGCCGGATCAAGAGCTACCAACTCTTTTTCCGAAGGTAACTG
GCTTCAGCAGAGCGCAGATACCAAATACTGTCCTTCTAGTGTAGCCGTAGTTAGGCCACCACTTCAAGAA
CTCTGTAGCACCGCCTACATACCTCGCTCTGCTAATCCTGTTACCAGTGGCTGCTGCCAGTGGCGATAAG
TCGTGTCTTACCGGGTTGGACTCAAGACGATAGTTACCGGATAAGGCGCAGCGGTCGGGCTGAACGGGGG
GTTCGTGCACACAGCCCAGCTTGGAGCGAACGACCTACACCGAACTGAGATACCTACAGCGTGAGCTATG
AGAAAGCGCCACGCTTCCCGAAGGGAGAAAGGCGGACAGGTATCCGGTAAGCGGCAGGGTCGGAACAGGA
GAGCGCACGAGGGAGCTTCCAGGGGGAAACGCCTGGTATCTTTATAGTCCTGTCGGGTTTCGCCACCTCT
GACTTGAGCGTCGATTTTTGTGATGCTCGTCAGGGGGGCGGAGCCTATGGAAAAACGCCAGCAACGCGGC
CTTTTTACGGTTCCTGGCCTTTTGCTGGCCTTTTGCTCACATGTTCTTTCCTGCGTTATCCCCTGATTCT
GTGGATAACCGTATTACCGCCTTTGAGTGAGCTGATACCGCTCGCCGCAGCCGAACGACCGAGCGCAGCG
AGTCAGTGAGCGAGGAAGCGGAAGAGCGCCTGATGCGGTATTTTCTCCTTACGCATCTGTGCGGTATTTC
ACACCGCATAAATTCCGACACCATCGAATGGCGCAAAACCTTTCGCGGTATGGCATGATAGCGCCCGGAA
GAGAGTCAATTCAGGGTGGTGAATGTGAAACCAGTAACGTTATACGATGTCGCAGAGTATGCCGGTGTCT
CTTATCAGACCGTTTCCCGCGTGGTGAACCAGGCCAGCCACGTTTCTGCGAAAACGCGGGAAAAAGTGGA
AGCGGCGATGGCGGAGCTGAATTACATTCCCAACCGCGTGGCACAACAACTGGCGGGCAAACAGTCGTTG
CTGATTGGCGTTGCCACCTCCAGTCTGGCCCTGCACGCGCCGTCGCAAATTGTCGCGGCGATTAAATCTC
GCGCCGATCAACTGGGTGCCAGCGTGGTGGTGTCGATGGTAGAACGAAGCGGCGTCGAAGCCTGTAAAGC
GGCGGTGCACAATCTTCTCGCGCAACGCGTCAGTGGGCTGATCATTAACTATCCGCTGGATGACCAGGAT
GCCATTGCTGTGGAAGCTGCCTGCACTAATGTTCCGGCGTTATTTCTTGATGTCTCTGACCAGACACCCA
TCAACAGTATTATTTTCTCCCATGAAGACGGTACGCGACTGGGCGTGGAGCATCTGGTCGCATTGGGTCA
CCAGCAAATCGCGCTGTTAGCGGGCCCATTAAGTTCTGTCTCGGCGCGTCTGCGTCTGGCTGGCTGGCAT
AAATATCTCACTCGCAATCAAATTCAGCCGATAGCGGAACGGGAAGGCGACTGGAGTGCCATGTCCGGTT
TTCAACAAACCATGCAAATGCTGAATGAGGGCATCGTTCCCACTGCGATGCTGGTTGCCAACGATCAGAT
GGCGCTGGGCGCAATGCGCGCCATTACCGAGTCCGGGCTGCGCGTTGGTGCGGATATCTCGGTAGTGGGA
TACGACGATACCGAAGACAGCTCATGTTATATCCCGCCGTTAACCACCATCAAACAGGATTTTCGCCTGC
TGGGGCAAACCAGCGTGGACCGCTTGCTGCAACTCTCTCAGGGCCAGGCGGTGAAGGGCAATCAGCTGTT
GCCCGTCTCACTGGTGAAAAGAAAAACCACGCTAGCGCCCAATACGCAAACCGCCTCTCCCCGCGCGTTG
GCCGATTCATTAATGCAGCTGGCACGACAGGTTTCCCGACTGGAAAGCGGGCAGTGAGCGCAACGCAATT
AATGTAAGTTAGCTCACTCATTAGGCACCCCAGGCTTTACACTTTATGCTTCCGGCTCGTATGTTGTGTG
GAATTGTGAGCGGATAACAATTTCACACAGGAAACAGCTATGACCATGATTACGGATTCACTGGCCGTCG
TTTTACAACGTCGTGACTGGGAAAACCCTGGCGTTACCCAACTTAATCGCCTTGCAGCACATCCCCCTTT
CGCCAGCTGGCGTAATAGCGAAGAGGCCCGCACCGATCGCCCTTCCCAACAGTTGCGCAGCCTGAATGGC
GAATGGCGCTTTGCCTGGTTTCCGGCACCAGAAGCGGTGCCGGAAAGCTGGCTGGAGTGCGATCTTCCTG
AGGCCGATACTGTCGTCGTCCCCTCAAACTGGCAGATGCACGGTTACGATGCGCCCATCTACACCAACGT
GACCTATCCCATTACGGTCAATCCGCCGTTTGTTCCCACGGAGAATCCGACGGGTTGTTACTCGCTCACA
TTTAATGTTGATGAAAGCTGGCTACAGGAAGGCCAGACGCGAATTATTTTTGATGGCGTTGGAATT
Features (pLannotate 1.2.2; 17 found; start..end, strand, type, name):
    183..211     +  promoter       tac promoter: strong E. coli promoter; hybrid between the trp and lac UV5 promoters
    219..235     +  protein_bind   lac operator: The lac repressor binds to the lac operator to inhibit transcription in E. coli. This inhibition can be relieved by adding lactose or isopropyl-β-D-thiogalactopyranoside (IPTG). lac repressor encoded by lacI
    258..911     +  CDS            GST26_SCHJA: Experimental evidence at protein level: Swiss-Prot protein existence level 1. GST isoenzymes appear to play a central role in the parasite detoxification system. Other functions are also suspected including a role in increasing the solubility of haematin in the parasite gut. From Schistosoma japonicum (Blood fluke).
    951..3671    +  CDS            CTNNA1: CTNA1_HUMAN - Experimental evidence at protein level: Swiss-Prot protein existence level 1. Associates with the cytoplasmic domain of a variety of cadherins. The association of catenins to cadherins produces a complex which is linked to the actin filament network, and which seems to be of primary importance for cadherins cell-adhesion properties. Can associate with both E- and N-cadherins. Originally believed to be a stable component of E-cadherin/catenin adhesion complexes and to mediate the linkage of cadherins to the actin cytoskeleton at adherens junctions. In contrast, cortical actin was
   3713..3752    +  CDS            rop (fragment): Rop protein, which maintains plasmids at low copy number; rop
   3854..3894    +  misc_feature   bom (fragment): basis of mobility region from pBR322
   3999..4103    +  promoter       AmpR promoter: bla
   4104..4964    +  CDS            AmpR: β-lactamase; bla; confers resistance to ampicillin, carbenicillin, and related antibiotics
   5135..5723    +  rep_origin     ori: high-copy-number ColE1/pMB1/pBR322/pUC origin of replication
   5909..5960    -  misc_feature   bom (fragment): basis of mobility region from pBR322
   5967..6044    +  promoter       lacI promoter: lacI
   6045..7127    +  CDS            lacI: lac repressor; lacI; The lac repressor binds to the lac operator to inhibit transcription in E. coli. This inhibition can be relieved by adding lactose or isopropyl-β-D-thiogalactopyranoside (IPTG).
   7140..7161    +  protein_bind   CAP binding site: CAP binding activates transcription in the presence of cAMP. E. coli catabolite activator protein
   7176..7206    +  promoter       lac promoter: promoter for the E. coli lac operon
   7214..7230    +  protein_bind   lac operator: The lac repressor binds to the lac operator to inhibit transcription in E. coli. This inhibition can be relieved by adding lactose or isopropyl-β-D-thiogalactopyranoside (IPTG). lac repressor encoded by lacI
   7250..7423    +  CDS            lacZα: LacZα fragment of β-galactosidase; lacZ fragment
   7687..107     -  CDS            yciV (fragment) (across the origin): RNAAM_ECOLI - Also known as trpH From Escherichia coli (strain K12).
