[The description below was written by a language model from this plasmid's Addgene catalogue record and pLannotate feature annotations shown in this document.]
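Description:
pGEX-6P--Dr-aCateninFL is a bacterial expression plasmid built on the pGEX-6P-1 backbone for producing full-length zebrafish (Danio rerio) alpha-catenin, the product of ctnna1, as a glutathione S-transferase fusion in E. coli. The sequenced plasmid is about 7.7 kb. It replicates from a ColE1/pMB1-type origin, is listed as high copy, and is selected with ampicillin through the bla (AmpR) gene and its own promoter. Short rop and bom fragments, a lacZα remnant with its lac promoter, operator and CAP site, and a small fragment annotated as yciV appear to be backbone residue rather than functional parts of the design.

The expression cassette is driven by the strong hybrid tac promoter followed by a lac operator. The plasmid also carries lacI under its own promoter, so the lac repressor keeps transcription off until it is relieved with IPTG. Downstream lies the Schistosoma japonicum GST coding sequence, followed after a short linker by the 2,721 bp alpha-catenin open reading frame, giving GST at the N terminus of the insert. The annotation tool labelled this open reading frame by similarity to human CTNNA1, but the catalogue record identifies it as the zebrafish gene, derived from a commercially obtained cDNA. pGEX-6P vectors normally encode a PreScission protease site in the linker for removing GST, although that site is not annotated in the feature table.

The GST tag allows affinity purification on glutathione resin. The associated publication is a study of an alpha-catenin ortholog bound to actin filaments, which suggests the recombinant protein was intended for biochemical or structural work on this cadherin-associated, actin-linking adhesion protein.
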