Addgene plasmid #191740: pGEX-6P--Dr-aCateninFL
Purpose: Expresses FL D rerio catenin in bacteria
Depositing lab: Tina Izard. Depositing organization: UF Scripps Biomedical Research. Publication: The nematode alpha-catenin ortholog, HMP1, has an extended alpha-helix when bound to actin filaments. Rangarajan ES, Smith EW, Izard T. J Biol Chem. 2023 Feb;299(2):102817. doi: 10.1016/j.jbc.2022.102817. Epub 2022 Dec 17. PubMed 36539037.
Backbone
  Vector backbone: pGEX-6P-1
  Vector type: Bacterial Expression
Growth in bacteria
  Bacterial resistance: Ampicillin, 100 μg/mL
  Growth temperature: 37°C
  Growth strain: DH5alpha
  Copy number: High Copy
Gene/Insert
  Gene/Insert name: CTNNA1
  Species: D. rerio (zebrafish)
  Insert size (bp): 2721
  GenBank ID: BC155815.1
  Entrez Gene: ctnna1 (a.k.a. ctnna)
  Tag / fusion protein: GST (N terminal on insert)
  Cloning method: Unknown
  Sequencing primers: 5′ pGEX-5'; 3′ pGEX-3'
Resource information
  A portion of this plasmid was derived from a plasmid made by: cDNA obtained from Open Biosystems.
Terms and licenses: Academic/Nonprofit Terms; Industry Terms: Not Available to Industry
How to cite: pGEX-6P--Dr-aCateninFL was a gift from Tina Izard (Addgene plasmid # 191740 ; http://n2t.net/addgene:191740 ; RRID:Addgene_191740)
