>Addgene plasmid #191740 | pGEX-6P--Dr-aCateninFL | depositor partial sequence | sequence record 371814 | pGEX-5'
CTGGAAGTTCTGTTCCAGGGGCCCCTGGGATCCATGACGAGCATTAACACTGCTAACATCAACTTCAAAT
GGGATCCCAAGAGTTTGGAGATCCGTACGCTTGCTGTGGAAAGACTGCTGGAGCCATTGGTAACCCAGGT
CACCACACTTGTAAACTCCAGCAACAAAGGTCCATCTAACAAGAAGAAGGGGCGGTCTAAGAAGGCTCAC
GTATTGGCAGCCTCAGTGGATGAAGCCACCCAGAACTTCTTGGAGAAAGGCGAGAAGATTGCTAAAGAGA
GCCAGTTCTTGAAGGAAGAGCTGACCGCAGCGGTGGAGGATGTTCGCAAGCAAGGAGAATCCATGAAGAT
GGCCTCGGGAGAGTTTGCAGAGGATCCTTGTTCTTCAGTGAAAAGAGGCAACATGGTCCGTGCTGCACGT
GCCCTTCTTTCTGCAGTCACTCATCTGCTTGTTCTGGCTGACATGGCTGATGTTTACCAACTTCTTCTTC
AACTCAAACTGGTGGAGGAGAACCTGATGAAGGTGCGTAATGCTGGCACTGAGCAAGACCTGGGCATCCA
ATACAAAGCTCTGAAGCCAGAGGTGGACAAACTGAACATGATGGCGGCCAAGAGGCAGCAGGAACTCAAG
GACGTCCATCACAAAGACCAAATGGCAGCAGCTCGCGGCGTCCTCCAGAGGAACGTTCCCATGCTGTACA
CGGCTTCGCGTGCCTGCCTACAGCACCCAGACGTGGCCGCGTACAAG
