>Addgene plasmid #191740 | pGEX-6P--Dr-aCateninFL | depositor partial sequence | sequence record 371815 | pGEX-3'
GACTTTGAGACTGAAGACTTTGATTCTCGCAGCAGGACCAGCGTTCAGACAGAAGATGATCAGCTCATTG
CTGGACAGAGCGCTCGGGCCATCATGGCTCAGCTACCCCAGGAGCAGAAGGCGAAGATTGCGGAGCAGGT
GGCCAGTTTCCAGGAGGAGAAGAGCAAGCTGGATGCAGAGGTGTCCAAGTGGGATGACAGTGGAAATGAC
ATCATCGTCTTGGCCAAGCAGATGTGCATGATCATGATGGAGATGACAGACTTCACCAGGGGGAAAGGAC
CACTCAAAAACACCTCAGATGTGATTAGTGCTGCCAAGAAGATTGCTGAAGCCGGATCAAGAATGGACAA
GCTGGGCCGCGCCATTGCAGATCAATGTCCAGATTCAGCGTGCAAGCAGGATCTGTTGGCGTATCTGCAG
CGCATCGCCCTGTTCTGTCACCAGCTCAACATCTGCAGTAAAGTCAAAGCGGAGGTGCAGAATCTGGGTG
GAGAGCTCGTGGTGTCTGGACTGGACAGTGCCATGTCTCTGATCCAGGCGGCCAAGAATCTGATGAATTC
TGTGGTGTCCACAGTAAAGGCCTCCTACGTGGCCTCCACCAAATACCAGAAATCTCAAGATATGCAAAGC
CTCAACATGCCCGCCATCTCCTGGAAGATGAAAGCTCCCGAGAAGAAGCCGCTGGTCAAACGCGAGAAGC
TGGACGACGGTCAGACCAATAAAGTCAAGCGGTCCTCTCAAAAGAAGCACATCAACCCTGTGCAGGCCCT
GAGCGAGTTCAAAGCTATGGATAGTATTTGA
